>Addgene plasmid #48608 | pFUSB4_TTAA | depositor full sequence | sequence record 70308 | Full Sequence
ATGTTTTCCCAGTCACGACGTTGTAAAACGACGGCCAGTCTTAAGCGTCTCATGGCCTGACCCCGGACCA
AGTGGTGGCCTATCGCCAGCAACGGTGGCGGCAAGCAAGCGCTCGAAACGGTGCAGCGGCTGTTGCCGGT
GCTGTGCCAGGACCATGGCCTGACCCCGGACCAAGTGGTGGCTATCGCCAGCAACGGTGGCGGCAAGCAA
GCGCTCGAAACGGTGCAGCGGCTGTTGCCGGTGCTGTGCCAGGACCATGGCCTGACCCCGGACCAAGTGG
TGGCTATCGCCAGCAACATTGGCGGCAAGCAAGCGCTCGAAACGGTGCAGCGGCTGTTGCCGGTGCTGTG
CCAGGACCATGGCCTGACCCCGGACCAAGTGGTGGCTATCGCCAGCAACATTGGCGGCAAGCAAGCGCTC
GAAACGGTGCAGCGGCTGTTGCCGGTGCTGTGCCAGGACCATGGCCTGACCCCGGACCAAGTGGTGGCTA
TCGAGACGTCTAGACCAGCCAGGACAGAAATGCCTCGACTTCGCTGCTACCCAAGGTTGCCGGGTGACGC
ACACCGTGGAAACGGATGAAGGCACGAACCCAGTGGACATAAGCCTGTTCGGTTCGTAAGCTGTAATGCA
AGTAGCGTATGCGCTCACGCAACTGGTCCAGAACCTTGACCGAACGCAGCGGTGGTAACGGCGCAGTGGC
GGTTTTCATGGCTTGTTATGACTGTTTTTTTGGGGTACAGTCTATGCCTCGGGCATCCAAGCAGCAAGCG
CGTTACGCCGTGGGTCGATGTTTGATGTTATGGAGCAGCAACGATGTTACGCAGCAGGGCAGTCGCCCTA
AAACAAAGTTAAACATTATGAGGGAAGCGGTGATCGCCGAAGTATCGACTCAACTATCAGAGGTAGTTGG
CGTCATCGAGCGCCATCTCGAACCGACGTTGCTGGCCGTACATTTGTACGGCTCCGCAGTGGATGGCGGC
CTGAAGCCACACAGTGATATTGATTTGCTGGTTACGGTGACCGTAAGGCTTGATGAAACAACGCGGCGAG
CTTTGATCAACGACCTTTTGGAAACTTCGGCTTCCCCTGGAGAGAGCGAGATTCTCCGCGCTGTAGAAGT
CACCATTGTTGTGCACGACGACATCATTCCGTGGCGTTATCCAGCTAAGCGCGAACTGCAATTTGGAGAA
TGGCAGCGCAATGACATTCTTGCAGGTATCTTCGAGCCAGCCACGATCGACATTGATCTGGCTATCTTGC
TGACAAAAGCAAGAGAACATAGCGTTGCCTTGGTAGGTCCAGCGGCGGAGGAACTCTTTGATCCGGTTCC
TGAACAGGATCTATTTGAGGCGCTAAATGAAACCTTAACGCTATGGAACTCGCCGCCCGACTGGGCTGGC
GATGAGCGAAATGTAGTGCTTACGTTGTCCCGCATTTGGTACAGCGCAGTAACCGGCAAAATCGCGCCGA
AGGATGTCGCTGCCGACTGGGCAATGGAGCGCCTGCCGGCCCAGTATCAGCCCGTCATACTTGAAGCTAG
ACAGGCTTATCTTGGACAAGAAGAAGATCGCTTGGCCTCGCGCGCAGATCAGTTGGAAGAATTTGTCCAC
TACGTGAAAGGCGAGATCACCAAGGTAGTCGGCAAATAACCCTCGAGCCACCCATGACCAAAATCCCTTA
ACGTGAGTTACGCGTCGTTCCACTGAGCGTCAGACCCCGTAGAAAAGATCAAAGGATCTTCTTGAGATCC
TTTTTTTCTGCGCGTAATCTGCTGCTTGCAAACAAAAAAACCACCGCTACCAGCGGTGGTTTGTTTGCCG
GATCAAGAGCTACCAACTCTTTTTCCGAAGGTAACTGGCTTCAGCAGAGCGCAGATACCAAATACTGTCC
TTCTAGTGTAGCCGTAGTTAGGCCACCACTTCAAGAACTCTGTAGCACCGCCTACATACCTCGCTCTGCT
AATCCTGTTACCAGTGGCTGCTGCCAGTGGCGATAAGTCGTGTCTTACCGGGTTGGACTCAAGACGATAG
TTACCGGATAAGGCGCAGCGGTCGGGCTGAACGGGGGGTTCGTGCACACAGCCCAGCTTGGAGCGAACGA
CCTACACCGAACTGAGATACCTACAGCGTGAGCATTGAGAAAGCGCCACGCTTCCCGAAGGGAGAAAGGC
GGACAGGTATCCGGTAAGCGGCAGGGTCGGAACAGGAGAGCGCACGAGGGAGCTTCCAGGGGGAAACGCC
TGGTATCTTTATAGTCCTGTCGGGTTTCGCCACCTCTGACTTGAGCGTCGATTTTTGTGATGCTCGTCAG
GGGGGCGGAGCCTATGGAAAAACGCCAGCAACGCGGCCTTTTTACGGTTCCTGGCCTTTTGCTGGCCTTT
TGCTCACATGTTCTTTCCTGCGTTATCCCCTGATTCTGTGGATAACCGTATTACCGCCTTTGAGTGAGCT
GATACCGCTCGCCGCAGCCGAACGACCGAGCGCAGCGAGTCAGTGAGCGAGGAAGCGGAAGAGCGCCCAA
TACGCAAACCGCCTCTCCCCGCGCGTTGGCCGATTCATTAATGCAGCTGGCACGACAGGTTTCCCGACTG
GAAAGCGGGCAGTGAGCGCAACGCAATTAATACGCGTACCGCTAGCCAGGAAGAGTTTGTAGAAACGCAA
AAAGGCCATCCGTCAGGATGGCCTTCTGCTTAGTTTGATGCCTGGCAGTTTATGGCGGGCGTCCTGCCCG
CCACCCTCCGGGCCGTTGCTTCACAACGTTCAAATCCGCTCCCGGCGGATTTGTCCTACTCAGGAGAGCG
TTCACCGACAAACAACAGATAAAACGAAAGGCCCAGTCTTCCGACTGAGCCTTTCGTTTTATTTGATGCC
TGGCAGTTCCCTACTCTCGCGTTAACGCTAGCATGG
Features (pLannotate 1.2.2; 8 found; start..end, strand, type, name):
      3..39      -  CDS            lacZα (fragment): LacZα fragment of β-galactosidase; lacZ fragment
    596..619     +  promoter       Pc promoter (fragment): intI1 (promoter lies within the coding sequence); class 1 integron promoter
    795..851     +  CDS            GmR (fragment): gentamycin acetyltransferase; aacC1; confers resistance to gentamycin
    858..1649    +  CDS            SmR: aminoglycoside adenylyltransferase (Murphy, 1985); aadA; confers resistance to spectinomycin and streptomycin
   1742..2330    +  rep_origin     ori: high-copy-number ColE1/pMB1/pBR322/pUC origin of replication
   2513..2605    +  CDS            lacI (fragment): lac repressor; lacI; The lac repressor binds to the lac operator to inhibit transcription in E. coli. This inhibition can be relieved by adding lactose or isopropyl-β-D-thiogalactopyranoside (IPTG).
   2660..2687    -  terminator     rrnB T2 terminator: transcription terminator T2 from the E. coli rrnB gene
   2819..2862    +  terminator     rrnB T1 terminator: Escherichia coli rrnB; transcription terminator T1 from the E. coli rrnB gene
