[The description below was written by a language model from this plasmid's Addgene catalogue record and pLannotate feature annotations shown in this document.]
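Description:
pFUSB4_TTAA is a small (about 2.9 kb) intermediate array plasmid for Golden Gate assembly of TAL effector nucleases, built on the pFUS_B4 backbone. Its synthetic insert is a pre-assembled block of four TAL effector repeats carrying the repeat-variable diresidues NG NG NI NI. Under the standard TALE code these recognise T, T, A and A respectively, which explains the "TTAA" in the name. The depositor notes that the plasmid was made by Golden Gate cloning. The automated feature table does not annotate the repeat array itself, so the exact position and boundaries of the insert cannot be read from the record.

The annotated features are all bacterial maintenance elements. A high-copy ColE1/pUC-type origin supports replication in E. coli, and an aadA (SmR) aminoglycoside adenylyltransferase gene confers the spectinomycin resistance used for selection. This gene sits downstream of fragments of a class 1 integron Pc promoter and a gentamicin acetyltransferase gene. Short remnants of lacZα and lacI, together with rrnB T1 and T2 terminators, are also present. The lacZα fragment is plausibly what remains of a blue/white screening cassette displaced by the repeat array, though the record does not say so.

Although catalogued as "Mammalian Expression, TALEN", no eukaryotic promoter, nuclease domain or polyadenylation signal is annotated. The plasmid is therefore best understood as a building block rather than an expression construct. Pre-made repeat blocks like this one are typically combined with other repeat arrays and a last-repeat module in a second Golden Gate step into a TALEN destination vector. The associated publication describes a simplified 15-RVD GoldyTALEN design for in vivo genome engineering.
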