Addgene plasmid #48608: pFUSB4_TTAA
Depositing lab: Stephen Ekker. Depositing organization: Mayo Foundation for Medical Education and Research. Publication: High Efficiency In Vivo Genome Engineering with a Simplified 15-RVD GoldyTALEN Design. Ma AC, Lee HB, Clark KJ, Ekker SC. PLoS One. 2013 May 29;8(5):e65259. doi: 10.1371/journal.pone.0065259. Print 2013. PubMed 23734242.
Backbone
  Vector backbone: pFUS_B4
  Vector type: Mammalian Expression, TALEN
Growth in bacteria
  Bacterial resistance: Spectinomycin, 50 μg/mL
  Growth temperature: 37°C
  Growth strain: Top10
  Copy number: Unknown
Gene/Insert
  Gene/Insert name: RVD sequence: NG NG NI NI
  Species: Synthetic
  Cloning method: Unknown
  Sequencing primers: 5′ ttgatgcctggcagttccct; 3′ cgaaccgaacaggcttatgt
Terms and licenses: Academic/Nonprofit Terms; Industry Terms: Not Available to Industry
Depositor comments: Plasmid was created using Golden Gate cloning.
How to cite: pFUSB4_TTAA was a gift from Stephen Ekker (Addgene plasmid # 48608 ; http://n2t.net/addgene:48608 ; RRID:Addgene_48608)
