>Addgene plasmid #48608 | pFUSB4_TTAA | addgene partial sequence | sequence record 71333 | pCR8_F1 5'-ttgatgcctggcagttccct-3'
TTGTAAAACGACGGCCAGTCTTAAGCGTCTCATGGCCTGACCCCGGACCAAGTGGTGGCTATCGCCAGCA
ACGGTGGCGGCAAGCAAGCGCTCGAAACGGTGCAGCGGCTGTTGCCGGTGCTGTGCCAGGACCATGGCCT
GACCCCGGACCAAGTGGTGGCTATCGCCAGCAACGGTGGCGGCAAGCAAGCGCTCGAAACGGTGCAGCGG
CTGTTGCCGGTGCTGTGCCAGGACCATGGCCTGACCCCGGACCAAGTGGTGGCTATCGCCAGCAACATTG
GCGGCAAGCAAGCGCTCGAAACGGTGCAGCGGCTGTTGCCGGTGCTGTGCCAGGACCATGGCCTGACCCC
GGACCAAGTGGTGGCTATCGCCAGCAACATTGGCGGCAAGCAAGCGCTCGAAACGGTGCAGCGGCTGTTG
CCGGTGCTGTGCCAGGACCATGGCCTGACCCCGGACCAAGTGGTGGCTATCGAGACGTCTAGACCAGCCA
GGACAGAAATGCCTCGACTTCGCTGCTACCCAAGGTTGCCGGGTGACGCACACCGTGGAAACGGATGAAG
GCACGAACCCAGTGGACATAAGCCTGTTCGGTTCGTAAGCTGTAATGCAAGTAGCGTATGCGCTCACGCA
ACTGGTCCAGAACCTTGACCGAACGCAGCGGTGGTAACGGCGCAGTGGCGGTTTTCATGGCTTGTTATGA
CTGTTTTTTTGGGGTACAGTCTATGCCTCGGGCATCCAAGCAGCAAGCGCGTTACGCCGTGGGTCGATGT
TTGATGTTATGGAGCAGCAACGATGTTACGCAGCAGGGCAGTCGCCCTAAAACAAAGTTAAACATTATGA
GGGAAGCGGTGATCGCCGAA
